>Addgene plasmid #216966 | pET26b(modified)-Lg-F | addgene full sequence | sequence record 445076 | Addgene NGS Result
TTGGCGAATGGG
[124 nt withheld, positions 13-136]
C
[91 nt withheld, positions 138-228]
A
[49 nt withheld, positions 230-278]
CCTTTGACGTTGGAGTCCACGTTCTTT
[37 nt withheld, positions 306-342]
ACCCTATCTCGGTCTATTCTTTTGATTTATAAGGGATTTTGCCGATTTCGGCCTATTGGTTAAAAAATGA
GCTGATTTAACAAAAATTTAACGCGAATTTTAACAAAATATTAACGCTTACAATTTAGGTGGCACTTTTC
GGGGAAATGTGCGCGGAACCCCTATTTGTTTATTTTTCTAAATACATTCAAATATGTATCCGCTCATGAA
TTAATTCTTATTTGCCGACTACCTTGGTGATCTCGCCTTTCACGTAGTGGACAAATTCTTCCAACTGATC
TGCGCGCGAGGCCAAGCGATCTTCTTCTTGTCCAAGATAAGCCTGTCTAGCTTCAAGTATGACGGGCTGA
TACTGGGCCGGCAGGCGCTCCATTGCCCAGTCGGCAGCGACATCCTTCGGCGCGATTTTGCCGGTTACTG
CGCTGTACCAAATGCGGGACAACGTAAGCACTACATTTCGCTCATCGCCAGCCCAGTCGGGCGGCGAGTT
CCATAGCGTTAAGGTTTCATTTAGCGCCTCAAATAGATCCTGTTCAGGAACCGGATCAAAGAGTTCCTCC
GCCGCTGGACCTACCAAGGCAACGCTATGTTCTCTTGCTTTTGTCAGCAAGATAGCCAGATCAATGTCGA
TCGTGGCTGGCTCGAAGATACCTGCAAGAATGTCATTGCGCTGCCATTCTCCAAATTGCAGTTCGCGCTT
AGCTGGATAACGCCACGGAATGATGTCGTCGTGCACAACAATGGTGACTTCTACAGCGCGGAGAATCTCG
CTCTCTCCAGGGGAAGCCGAAGTTTCCAAAAGGTCGTTGATCAAAGCTCGCCGCGTTGTTTCATCAAGCC
TTACGGTCACCGTAACCAGCAAATCAATATCACTGTGTGGCTTCAGGCCGCCATCCACTGCGGAGCCGTA
CAAATGTACGGCCAGCAACGTCGGTTCGAGATGGCGCTCGATGACGCCAACTACCTCTGATAGTTGAGTC
GATACTTCGGCGATCACCGCTTCCCTCATAACACCCCTTGTATTACTGTTTATGTAAGCAGACAGTTTTA
TTGTTCATGACCAAAATCCCTTAACGTGAGTTTTCGTTCCACTGAGCGTCAGACCCCGTAGAAAAGATCA
AAGGATCTTCGATCAAAGGATCTTCTTGAGATCCTTTTTTTCTGCGCGTAATCTTTTGCCCTGTAAACGA
AAAAACCACCTGGGGAGGTGGTTTGATCGAAGGTTAAGCAGTTCCCCAACTGACTTAACCTTCGAAAAAA
CCACCTGGGGAGGTGGTTTGATCGAAGGTTAAGTCAGTTGGGGAACTGCTTAACCGTGGTAACTGGCTTT
CGCAGAGCACAGCAACCAAATCTGTCCTTCCAGTGTAGCCGGACTTTGGCGCACACTTCAAGAGCAACCG
CGTGTTTAGCTAAACAAATCCTCTGCGAACTCCCAGTTACCAATGGCTGCTGCCAGTGGCGTTTTACCGT
GCTTTTCCGGGTTGGACTCAAGTGAACAGTTACCGGATAAGGCGCAGCAGTCGGGCTGAACGGGGAGTTC
TTGCTTACAGCCCAGCTTGGAGCGAACGACCTACACCGAGCCGAGATACCAGTGTGTGAGCTATGAGAAA
GCGCCACACTTCCCGTAAGGGAGAAAGGCGGAACAGGTATCCGGTAAACGGCAGGGTCGGAACAGGAGAG
CGCAAGAGGGAGCGACCCGCCGGAAACGGTGGGGATCTTTAAGTCCTGTCGGGTTTCGCCCGTACTGTCA
GATTCATGGTTGAGCCTCACGGCTCCCACAGATGCACCGGAAAAGCGTCTGTTTATGTGAACTCTGGCAG
GAGGGCGGAGCCTATGGAAAAACGCCACCGGCGCGGCCCTGCTGTTTTGCCTCACATGTTAGTCCCCTGC
TTATCCACGGAATCTGTGGGTAACTTTGTATGTGTCCGCAGCGCAACGCCAGCAACGCGGCCTTTTTACG
GTTCCTGGCCTTTTGCTGGCCTTTTGCTCACATGTTCTTTCCTGCGTTATCCCCTGATTCTGTGGATAAC
CGTATTACCGCCTTTGAGTGAGCTGATACCGCTCGCCGCAGCCGAACGACCGAGCGCAGCGAGTCAGTGA
GCGAGGAAGCGGAAGAGCGCCTGATGCGGTATTTTCTCCTTACGCATCTGTGCGGTATTTCACACCGCAA
TGGTGCACTCTCAGTACAATCTGCTCTGATGCCGCATAGTTAAGCCAGTATACACTCCGCTATCGCTACG
TGACTGGGTCATGGCTGCGCCCCGACACCCGCCAACACCCGCTGACGCGCCCTGACGGGCTTGTCTGCTC
CCGGCATCCGCTTACAGACAAGCTGTGACCGTCTCCGGGAGCTGCATGTGTCAGAGGTTTTCACCGTCAT
CACCGAAACGCGCGAGGCAGCTGCGGTAAAGCTCATCAGCGTGGTCGTGAAGCGATTCACAGATGTCTGC
CTGTTCATCCGCGTCCAGCTCGTTGAGTTTCTCCAGAAGCGTTAATGTCTGGCTTCTGATAAAGCGGGCC
ATGTTAAGGGCGGTTTTTTCCTGTTTGGTCACTGATGCCTCCGTGTAAGGGGGATTTCTGTTCATGGGGG
TAATGATACCGATGAAACGAGAGAGGATGCTCACGATACGGGTTACTGATGATGAACATGCCCGGTTACT
GGAACGTTGTGAGGGTAAACAACTGGCGGTATGGATGCGGCGGGACCAGAGAAAAATCACTCAGGGTCAA
TGCCAGCGCTTCGTTAATACAGATGTAGGTGTTCCACAGGGTAGCCAGCAGCATCCTGCGATGCAGATCC
GGAACATAATGGTGCAGGGCGCTGACTTCCGCGTTTCCAGACTTTACGAAACACGGAAACCGAAGACCAT
TCATGTTGTTGCTCAGGTCGCAGACGTTTTGCAGCAGCAGTCGCTTCACGTTCGCTCGCGTATCGGTGAT
TCATTCTGCTAACCAGTAAGGCAACCCCGCCAGCCTAGCCGGGTCCTCAACGACAGGAGCACGATCATGC
GCACCCGTGGGGCCGCCATGCCGGCGATAATGGCCTGCTTCTCGCCGAAACGTTTGGTGGCGGGACCAGT
GACGAAGGCTTGAGCGAGGGCGTGCAAGATTCCGAATACCGCAAGCGACAGGCCGATCATCGTCGCGCTC
CAGCGAAAGCGGTCCTCGCCGAAAATGACCCAGAGCGCTGCCGGCACCTGTCCTACGAGTTGCATGATAA
AGAAGACAGTCATAAGTGCGGCGACGATAGTCATGCCCCGCGCCCACCGGAAGGAGCTGACTGGGTTGAA
GGCTCTCAAGGGCATCGGTCGAGATCCCGGTGCCTAATGAGTGAGCTAACTTACATTAATTGCGTTGCGC
TCACTGCCCGCTTTCCAGTCGGGAAACCTGTCGTGCCAGCTGCATTAATGAATCGGCCAACGCGCGGGGA
GAGGCGGTTTGCGTATTGGGCGCCAGGGTGGTTTTTCTTTTCACCAGTGAGACGGGCAACAGCTGATTGC
CCTTCACCGCCTGGCCCTGAGAGAGTTGCAGCAAGCGGTCCACGCTGGTTTGCCCCAGCAGGCGAAAATC
CTGTTTGATGGTGGTTAACGGCGGGATATAACATGAGCTGTCTTCGGTATCGTCGTATCCCACTACCGAG
ATATCCGCACCAACGCGCAGCCCGGACTCGGTAATGGCGCGCATTGCGCCCAGCGCCATCTGATCGTTGG
CAACCAGCATCGCAGTGGGAACGATGCCCTCATTCAGCATTTGCATGGTTTGTTGAAAACCGGACATGGC
ACTCCAGTCGCCTTCCCGTTCCGCTATCGGCTGAATTTGATTGCGAGTGAGATATTTATGCCAGCCAGCC
AGACGCAGACGCGCCGAGACAGAACTTAATGGGCCCGCTAACAGCGCGATTTGCTGGTGACCCAATGCGA
CCAGATGCTCCACGCCCAGTCGCGTACCGTCTTCATGGGAGAAAATAATACTGTTGATGGGTGTCTGGTC
AGAGACATCAAGAAATAACGCCGGAACATTAGTGCAGGCAGCTTCCACAGCAATGGCATCCTGGTCATCC
AGCGGATAGTTAATGATCAGCCCACTGACGCGTTGCGCGAGAAGATTGTGCACCGCCGCTTTACAGGCTT
CGACGCCGCTTCGTTCTACCATCGACACCACCACGCTGGCACCCAGTTGATCGGCGCGAGATTTAATCGC
CGCGACAATTTGCGACGGCGCGTGCAGGGCCAGACTGGAGGTGGCAACGCCAATCAGCAACGACTGTTTG
CCCGCCAGTTGTTGTGCCACGCGGTTGGGAATGTAATTCAGCTCCGCCATCGCCGCTTCCACTTTTTCCC
GCGTTTTCGCAGAAACGTGGCTGGCCTGGTTCACCACGCGGGAAACGGTCTGATAAGAGACACCGGCATA
CTCTGCGACATCGTATAACGTTACTGGTTTCACATTCACCACCCTGAATTGACTCTCTTCCGGGCGCTAT
CATGCCATACCGCGAAAGGTTTTGCGCCATTCGATGGTGTCCGGGATCTCGACGCTCTCCCTTATGCGAC
TCCTGCATTAGGAAGCAGCCCAGTAGTAGGTTGAGGCCGTTGAGCACCGCCGCCGCAAGGAATGGTGCAT
GCAAGGAGATGGCGCCCAACAGTCCCCCGGCCACGGGGCCTGCCACCATACCCACGCCGAAACAAGCGCT
CATGAGCCCGAAGTGGCGAGCCCGATCTTCCCCATCGGTGATGTCGGCGATATAGGCGCCAGCAACCGCA
CCTGTGGCGCCGGTGATGCCGGCCACGATGCGTCCGGCGTAGAGGATCGAGATCTCGATCCCGCGAAATT
AATACGACTCACTATAGGGGAATTGTGAGCGGATAACAATTCCCCTCTAGAAATAATTTTGTTTAACTTT
AAGAAGGAGATATACATATGGATTATAAAGATGATGATGATAAAGTCTTCACACTCGAAGATTTCGTTGG
GGACTGGGAACAGACAGCCGCCTACAACCTGGACCAAGTCCTTGAACAGGGAGGTGTGTCCAGTTTGCTG
CAGAATCTCGCCGTGTCCGTAACTCCGATCCAAAGGATTGTCCGGAGCGGTGAAAATGCCCTGAAGATCG
ACATCCATGTCATCATCCCGTATGAAGGTCTGAGCGCCGACCAAATGGCCCAGATCGAAGAGGTGTTTAA
GGTGGTGTACCCTGTGGATGATCATCACTTTAAGGTGATCCTGCCCTATGGCACACTGGTAATCGACGGG
GTTACGCCGAACATGCTGAACTATTTCGGACGGCCGTATGAAGGCATCGCCGTGTTCGACGGCAAAAAGA
TCACTGTAACAGGGACCCTGTGGAACGGCAACAAAATTATCGACGAGCGCCTGATCACCCCCGACGGCTC
CATGCTGTTCCGAGTAACCATCAACGTTTCTCAAGGCAGTTCAGGTGGTGGCGGGAGCGGAGGTGGAGGC
TCGAGCGGTAGTGAAACAAACGAAACAGGTATTTATATTTTTAGCGCCATTCAAACGGATAAAGACGAAG
AATTTGGCGCCGTGGAAGTAGAAGGAACAAAAGCTGAAACATTTTTGATTCGCTACAAAGACGCGGCTAT
GGTAGCAGCTGAAGTACCGATGAAAATTTATCATCCTAATCGCCAAAATTTATTAATGCATCAAAACGCA
GTAGCAGCGATTATGGACAAGAACGATACGGTTATTCCAATCAGCTTTGGGAATGTATTCAAATCAAAAG
AAGACGTAAAAGTTCTTTTGGAAAACCTTTATCCGCAGTTTGAAAAGCTGTTTCCAGCGATCAAAGGAAA
AATTGAAGTCGGTTTAAAAGTAATTGGGAAAAAAGAATGGCTTGAGAAAAAAGTAAACGAAAATCCTGAA
CTTGAGAAAGTATCAGCATCCGTAAAAGGAAAATCAGAAGCAGCCGGTTATTATGAGCGTATTCAACTTG
GAGGAATGGCTCAAAAGATGTTTACTTCCCTGCAAAAAGAAGTCAAGACAGATGTGTTTTCTCCGCTTGA
AGAAGCAGCGGAAGCAGCAAAAGCAAATGAGCCAACGGGCGAAACGATGCTTTTAAACGCGTCTTTCTTA
ATTAACCGAGAAGATGAAGCGAAGTTTGATGAAAAAGTAAATGAAGCGCATGAAAACTGGAAAGACAAAG
CCGATTTTCATTACAGCGGTCCTTGGCCTGCTTATAATTTTGTGAACATTCGCCTAAAAGTAGAAGAGAA
ATAAGGCTGTTTTGGCGGATGAGAGAAGATTGAGATCCGGCTGCTAACAAAGCCCGAAAGGAAGCTGAGT
TGGCTGCTGCCACCGCTGAGCAATAACTAGCATAACCCCTTGGGGCCTCTAAACGGGTCTTGAGGGGTTT
TTTGCTGAAAGGAGGAACTATATCCGGA
Features (pLannotate 1.2.2; 20 found; start..end, strand, type, name):
     13..441     +  rep_origin     f1 ori (sequence partly withheld): f1 bacteriophage origin of replication; arrow indicates direction of (+) strand synthesis
    494..551     +  promoter       AmpR promoter (fragment): bla
    560..1351    -  CDS            SmR: aminoglycoside adenylyltransferase (Murphy, 1985); aadA; confers resistance to spectinomycin and streptomycin
   1473..1570    +  rep_origin     CloDF13 ori (fragment): Plasmids containing the CloDF13 (CDF) origin of replication can be propagated in E. coli cells that contain additional plasmids with compatible origins.
   1595..2276    +  rep_origin     CloDF13 ori (fragment): Plasmids containing the CloDF13 (CDF) origin of replication can be propagated in E. coli cells that contain additional plasmids with compatible origins.
   2324..2457    +  rep_origin     RSF ori (fragment): Plasmids containing the RSF 1030 origin of replication can be propagated in E. coli cells that contain additional plasmids with compatible origins.
   2462..2601    -  misc_feature   bom: basis of mobility region from pBR322
   2703..2894    -  CDS            rop: Rop protein, which maintains plasmids at low copy number; rop
   2911..3291    +  CDS            YPB1_ECOLX: Protein predicted: Swiss-Prot protein existence level 4. From Escherichia coli.
   3363..3654    -  CDS            TcR (fragment): tetracycline efflux protein; tet; confers resistance to tetracycline
   3669..3690    -  protein_bind   CAP binding site: CAP binding activates transcription in the presence of cAMP. E. coli catabolite activator protein
   3703..4785    -  CDS            lacI: lac repressor; lacI; The lac repressor binds to the lac operator to inhibit transcription in E. coli. This inhibition can be relieved by adding lactose or isopropyl-β-D-thiogalactopyranoside (IPTG).
   4786..4863    -  promoter       lacI promoter: lacI
   4871..5150    -  CDS            TcR (fragment): tetracycline efflux protein; tet; confers resistance to tetracycline
   5172..5190    +  promoter       T7 promoter: promoter for bacteriophage T7 RNA polymerase
   5191..5215    +  protein_bind   lac operator: The lac repressor binds to the lac operator to inhibit transcription in E. coli. This inhibition can be relieved by adding lactose or isopropyl-β-D-thiogalactopyranoside (IPTG). lac repressor encoded by lacI
   5230..5252    +  RBS            RBS: efficient ribosome binding site from bacteriophage T7 gene 10 (Olins and Rangwala, 1989)
   5287..5758    +  CDS            Nluc (fragment): NanoLuc® luciferase human codon-optimized
   6612..6661    +  CDS            SET1 (fragment): solubility-enhancement tag derived from T7 phage gene 10B
   6669..6716    +  terminator     T7 terminator: transcription terminator for bacteriophage T7 RNA polymerase
