[The description below was written by a language model from this plasmid's Addgene catalogue record and pLannotate feature annotations shown in this document.]
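Description:
pET26b(modified)-Lg-F is a 6.7 kb bacterial expression plasmid built on a heavily altered pET26b backbone. Instead of the usual pET26b selection and replication elements, the sequenced plasmid carries an aadA (SmR) gene conferring spectinomycin/streptomycin resistance and origin sequence annotated mainly as CloDF13 (CDF), with a short stretch matching the RSF origin. CDF-type origins are compatible with other common E. coli replicons, which allows the plasmid to be co-maintained with a partner plasmid. The record lists it as low copy. The pET-derived bom and rop regions, an f1 origin, lacI with its own promoter, and some residual tetracycline-resistance fragments are also present.

The expression cassette is a standard pET arrangement: a T7 promoter followed by a lac operator, the T7 gene 10 ribosome binding site, the coding region, and a T7 terminator. Transcription therefore requires a host supplying T7 RNA polymerase and is repressed by LacI until induced with IPTG. The insert encodes GvpF, a gas vesicle protein from Priestia megaterium, fused at its N terminus through a linker to a FLAG tag and the LargeBiT fragment of split NanoLuc luciferase. The annotation tool detects LargeBiT as a partial Nluc match. It does not annotate the GvpF sequence itself, which presumably lies in the unannotated interval between the Nluc fragment and the terminator region. A short match to a T7 gene 10B-derived solubility tag just upstream of the terminator may simply be a backbone remnant.

The construct is meant for split-luciferase complementation assays: when LargeBiT-GvpF is co-expressed with a partner carrying the complementary small fragment, luminescence reports their association. It comes from a systematic protein-protein interaction study of gas vesicle assembly.
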