Addgene plasmid #216966: pET26b(modified)-Lg-F
Purpose: Expression of Large BiT-Linker-GvpF
Depositing lab: George Lu. Depositing organization: Rice University. Publication: Elucidating the assembly of gas vesicles by systematic protein-protein interaction analysis. Iburg M, Anderson AP, Wong VT, Anton ED, He A, Lu GJ. EMBO J. 2024 Oct;43(19):4156-4172. doi: 10.1038/s44318-024-00178-2. Epub 2024 Sep 3. PubMed 39227754.
Backbone
  Vector backbone: pET26b
  Vector type: Bacterial Expression
Growth in bacteria
  Bacterial resistance: Spectinomycin, 50 μg/mL
  Growth temperature: 30°C
  Growth strain: DH5alpha
  Copy number: Low Copy
Gene/Insert
  Gene/Insert name: Large BiT-Linker-GvpF
  Species: Synthetic; Priestia megaterium
  Tag / fusion protein: FLAG-Split Nanoluciferase LargeBiT (N terminal on insert)
  Cloning method: Gibson Cloning
Terms and licenses: Academic/Nonprofit Terms; Industry Terms: Not Available to Industry
Depositor comments: Please visit https://www.biorxiv.org/content/10.1101/2023.07.23.550228v1 for bioRxiv preprint.
How to cite: pET26b(modified)-Lg-F was a gift from George Lu (Addgene plasmid # 216966 ; http://n2t.net/addgene:216966 ; RRID:Addgene_216966)
